>Addgene plasmid #122672 | pcDNA3.1-mPCSK1 | addgene full sequence | sequence record 244738 | Addgene NGS Result
GACGGATCGGGAGATCTCCCGATCCCCTATGGTGCACTCTCAGTACAATCTGCTCTGATGCCGCATAGTT
AAGCCAGTATCTGCTCCCTGCTTGTGTGTTGGAGGTCGCTGAGTAGTGCGCGAGCAAAATTTAAGCTACA
ACAAGGCAAGGCTTGACCGACAATTGCATGAAGAATCTGCTTAGGGTTAGGCGTTTTGCGCTGCTTCGCG
ATGTACGGGCCAGATATACGCGTTGACATTGATTATTGACTAGTTATTAATAGTAATCAATTACGGGGTC
ATTAGTTCATAGCCCATATATGGAGTTCCGCGTTACATAACTTACGGTAAATGGCCCGCCTGGCTGACCG
CCCAACGACCCCCGCCCATTGACGTCAATAATGACGTATGTTCCCATAGTAACGCCAATAGGGACTTTCC
ATTGACGTCAATGGGTGGAGTATTTACGGTAAACTGCCCACTTGGCAGTACATCAAGTGTATCATATGCC
AAGTACGCCCCCTATTGACGTCAATGACGGTAAATGGCCCGCCTGGCATTATGCCCAGTACATGACCTTA
TGGGACTTTCCTACTTGGCAGTACATCTACGTATTAGTCATCGCTATTACCATGGTGATGCGGTTTTGGC
AGTACATCAATGGGCGTGGATAGCGGTTTGACTCACGGGGATTTCCAAGTCTCCACCCCATTGACGTCAA
TGGGAGTTTGTTTTGGCACCAAAATCAACGGGACTTTCCAAAATGTCGTAACAACTCCGCCCCATTGACG
CAAATGGGCGGTAGGCGTGTACGGTGGGAGGTCTATATAAGCAGAGCTCTCTGGCTAACTAGAGAACCCA
CTGCTTACTGGCTTATCGAAATTAATACGACTCACTATAGGGAGACCCAAGCTGGCTAGTTAAGCTTGGT
ACCGAGCTCGGATCCACTAGTCCAGTGTGGTGGAATTGCCCTTAGGGCAATTCTGCAGATATCCCCTTCC
TACTTGTGTGAGAACAAGGTTTTGAGCCATGGAGCAAAGAGGTTGGACTCTGCAGTGTACTGCTTTCGCC
TTCTTTTGCGTTTGGTGTGCACTAAACAGTGTAAAAGCAAAGAGGCAGTTTGTTAATGAATGGGCGGCGG
AGATCCCCGGAGGGCAAGAAGCTGCCTCTGCCATCGCCGAAGAACTGGGGTATGACCTTTTGGGTCAGAT
TGGATCACTTGAAAATCACTATTTATTCAAACACAAAAGCCATCCTCGGAGGTCCCGAAGAAGCGCTCTT
CATATCACTAAGAGGTTATCTGATGATGATCGTGTGACGTGGGCTGAACAACAGTATGAAAAAGAGAGAA
GTAAACGTTCAGTTCAAAAAGACTCAGCATTGGATCTCTTCAATGATCCAATGTGGAATCAGCAGTGGTA
CTTGCAAGATACCAGAATGACTGCAGCTCTGCCCAAGCTGGACCTTCATGTAATACCTGTTTGGGAAAAG
GGTATTACTGGCAAAGGAGTTGTTATTACTGTACTGGATGATGGCTTGGAGTGGAATCACACAGACATTT
ATGCCAATTATGATCCAGAGGCTAGCTATGATTTTAACGATAATGATCATGATCCATTTCCCCGATATGA
TCTCACAAATGAAAACAAACATGGAACAAGATGTGCAGGTGAAATTGCCATGCAAGCAAATAATCACAAG
TGTGGGGTTGGAGTTGCATATAATTCCAAAGTTGGAGGCATAAGAATGCTGGATGGCATTGTGACTGATG
CCATTGAGGCTAGTTCAATTGGATTCAACCCTGGCCATGTGGATATTTACAGTGCAAGCTGGGGCCCTAA
TGATGATGGAAAAACTGTGGAGGGGCCTGGCAGACTAGCCCAGAAGGCATTTGAATATGGTGTCAAACAG
GGGAGACAAGGGAAAGGCTCCATCTTTGTCTGGGCTTCAGGGAATGGGGGTCGTCAGGGAGATAACTGTG
ACTGTGATGGCTACACAGACAGCATTTACACCATCTCTATCAGCAGTGCCTCCCAGCAAGGCCTGTCACC
TTGGTATGCAGAGAAGTGTTCTTCCACATTGGCTACCTCCTACAGCAGTGGTGATTACACAGACCAGCGA
ATAACAAGCGCTGACCTGCACAATGACTGCACAGAGACCCACACAGGCACCTCGGCTTCAGCACCCCTGG
CTGCTGGTATCTTTGCTCTGGCCTTGGAGGCAAACCCAAATCTTACCTGGAGAGATATGCAGCATCTGGT
TGTCTGGACCTCTGAGTACGACCCATTGGCCAGTAACCCAGGTTGGAAAAAGAATGGGGCAGGCTTGATG
GTGAACAGCCGATTTGGATTTGGCTTGCTAAATGCCAAAGCTCTGGTGGATTTGGCTGATCCTAGGACCT
GGAGAAATGTGCCTGAGAAGAAAGAATGTGTTGTAAAAGACAATAACTTTGAGCCTAGAGCCCTGAAAGC
TAATGGAGAAGTAATTGTTGAAATCCCAACAAGAGCTTGTGAAGGACAAGAAAATGCTATCAAGTCTCTG
GAACATGTGCAATTTGAAGCAACAATTGAATATTCTCGTAGAGGAGACCTTCATGTCACACTCACTTCTG
CTGTTGGAACCAGCACTGTACTGTTGGCTGAAAGGGAAAGAGATACATCCCCCAATGGCTTTAAGAATTG
GGACTTCATGTCTGTTCATACATGGGGAGAGAATCCTGTAGGCACCTGGACATTGAAAATTACAGACATG
TCTGGAAGAATGCAAAATGAAGGAAGGATTGTGAACTGGAAGTTGATTTTGCATGGGACATCTTCTCAAC
CAGAGCACATGAAGCAGCCTCGTGTGTACACATCCTACAATACAGTCCAGAATGACAGGAGAGGAGTGGA
AAAGATGGTGAATGTTGTGGAGAAGCGGCCCACACAAAAGAGCCTGAATGGCAATCTCCTGGTACCCAAA
AACTCCAGCAGCAGCAATGTGGAGGGTAGAAGGGATGAGCAGGTACAAGGAACTCCTTCAAAGGCCATGC
TGCGACTCCTACAAAGTGCTTTTAGCAAGAATGCACTTTCAAAACAATCACCAAAGAAGTCTCCAAGTGC
AAAGCTCAGCATCCCTTATGAAAGTTTCTATGAAGCCTTGGAAAAGCTCAACAAGCCCTCCAAGCTTGAA
GGCTCTGAAGACAGTCTGTACAGTGACTATGTTGATGTATTCTATAACACAAAACCTTATAAGCATAGAG
ATGACAGGCTGCTGCAAGCTCTCATGGACATCCTAAATGAGGAGAATTAAAATAAGTGTGTTGCCTGAGT
TGGGAATCTTCATGCACCCTCCTTTTCCTTAAATGTTCCTGGGTCTGGACTCGAGTCTAGAGGGCCCGCG
GTTCGAAGGTAAGCCTATCCCTAACCCTCTCCTCGGTCTCGATTCTACGCGTACCGGTCATCATCACCAT
CACCATTGAGTTTAAACCCGCTGATCAGCCTCGACTGTGCCTTCTAGTTGCCAGCCATCTGTTGTTTGCC
CCTCCCCCGTGCCTTCCTTGACCCTGGAAGGTGCCACTCCCACTGTCCTTTCCTAATAAAATGAGGAAAT
TGCATCGCATTGTCTGAGTAGGTGTCATTCTATTCTGGGGGGTGGGGTGGGGCAGGACAGCAAGGGGGAG
GATTGGGAAGACAATAGCAGGCATGCTGGGGATGCGGTGGGCTCTATGGCTTCTGAGGCGGAAAGAACCA
GCTGGGGCTCTAGGGGGTATCCCC
[124 nt withheld, positions 3735-3858]
C
[91 nt withheld, positions 3860-3950]
A
[49 nt withheld, positions 3952-4000]
CCTTTGACGTTGGAGTCCACGTTCTTT
[37 nt withheld, positions 4028-4064]
ACCCTATCTCGGTCTATTCTTTTGATTTATAAGGGATTTTGCCGATTTCGGCCTATTGGTTAAAAAATGA
GCTGATTTAACAAAAATTTAACGCGAATTAATTCTGTGGAATGTGTGTCAGTTAGGGTGTGGAAAGTCCC
CAGGCTCCCCAGCAGGCAGAAGTATGCAAAGCATGCATCTCAATTAGTCAGCAACCAGGTGTGGAAAGTC
CCCAGGCTCCCCAGCAGGCAGAAGTATGCAAAGCATGCATCTCAATTAGTCAGCAACCATAGTCCCGCCC
CTAACTCCGCCCATCCCGCCCCTAACTCCGCCCAGTTCCGCCCATTCTCCGCCCCATGGCTGACTAATTT
TTTTTATTTATGCAGAGGCCGAGGCCGCCTCTGCCTCTGAGCTATTCCAGAAGTAGTGAGGAGGCTTTTT
TGGAGGCCTAGGCTTTTGCAAAAAGCTCCCGGGAGCTTGTATATCCATTTTCGGATCTGATCAAGAGACA
GGATGAGGATCGTTTCGCATGATTGAACAAGATGGATTGCACGCAGGTTCTCCGGCCGCTTGGGTGGAGA
GGCTATTCGGCTATGACTGGGCACAACAGACAATCGGCTGCTCTGATGCCGCCGTGTTCCGGCTGTCAGC
GCAGGGGCGCCCGGTTCTTTTTGTCAAGACCGACCTGTCCGGTGCCCTGAATGAACTGCAGGACGAGGCA
GCGCGGCTATCGTGGCTGGCCACGACGGGCGTTCCTTGCGCAGCTGTGCTCGACGTTGTCACTGAAGCGG
GAAGGGACTGGCTGCTATTGGGCGAAGTGCCGGGGCAGGATCTCCTGTCATCTCACCTTGCTCCTGCCGA
GAAAGTATCCATCATGGCTGATGCAATGCGGCGGCTGCATACGCTTGATCCGGCTACCTGCCCATTCGAC
CACCAAGCGAAACATCGCATCGAGCGAGCACGTACTCGGATGGAAGCCGGTCTTGTCGATCAGGATGATC
TGGACGAAGAGCATCAGGGGCTCGCGCCAGCCGAACTGTTCGCCAGGCTCAAGGCGCGCATGCCCGACGG
CGAGGATCTCGTCGTGACCCATGGCGATGCCTGCTTGCCGAATATCATGGTGGAAAATGGCCGCTTTTCT
GGATTCATCGACTGTGGCCGGCTGGGTGTGGCGGACCGCTATCAGGACATAGCGTTGGCTACCCGTGATA
TTGCTGAAGAGCTTGGCGGCGAATGGGCTGACCGCTTCCTCGTGCTTTACGGTATCGCCGCTCCCGATTC
GCAGCGCATCGCCTTCTATCGCCTTCTTGACGAGTTCTTCTGAGCGGGACTCTGGGGTTCGCGAAATGAC
CGACCAAGCGACGCCCAACCTGCCATCACGAGATTTCGATTCCACCGCCGCCTTCTATGAAAGGTTGGGC
TTCGGAATCGTTTTCCGGGACGCCGGCTGGATGATCCTCCAGCGCGGGGATCTCATGCTGGAGTTCTTCG
CCCACCCCAACTTGTTTATTGCAGCTTATAATGGTTACAAATAAAGCAATAGCATCACAAATTTCACAAA
TAAAGCATTTTTTTCACTGCATTCTAGTTGTGGTTTGTCCAAACTCATCAATGTATCTTATCATGTCTGT
ATACCGTCGACCTCTAGCTAGAGCTTGGCGTAATCATGGTCATAGCTGTTTCCTGTGTGAAATTGTTATC
CGCTCACAATTCCACACAACATACGAGCCGGAAGCATAAAGTGTAAAGCCTGGGGTGCCTAATGAGTGAG
CTAACTCACATTAATTGCGTTGCGCTCACTGCCCGCTTTCCAGTCGGGAAACCTGTCGTGCCAGCTGCAT
TAATGAATCGGCCAACGCGCGGGGAGAGGCGGTTTGCGTATTGGGCGCTCTTCCGCTTCCTCGCTCACTG
ACTCGCTGCGCTCGGTCGTTCGGCTGCGGCGAGCGGTATCAGCTCACTCAAAGGCGGTAATACGGTTATC
CACAGAATCAGGGGATAACGCAGGAAAGAACATGTGAGCAAAAGGCCAGCAAAAGGCCAGGAACCGTAAA
AAGGCCGCGTTGCTGGCGTTTTTCCATAGGCTCCGCCCCCCTGACGAGCATCACAAAAATCGACGCTCAA
GTCAGAGGTGGCGAAACCCGACAGGACTATAAAGATACCAGGCGTTTCCCCCTGGAAGCTCCCTCGTGCG
CTCTCCTGTTCCGACCCTGCCGCTTACCGGATACCTGTCCGCCTTTCTCCCTTCGGGAAGCGTGGCGCTT
TCTCATAGCTCACGCTGTAGGTATCTCAGTTCGGTGTAGGTCGTTCGCTCCAAGCTGGGCTGTGTGCACG
AACCCCCCGTTCAGCCCGACCGCTGCGCCTTATCCGGTAACTATCGTCTTGAGTCCAACCCGGTAAGACA
CGACTTATCGCCACTGGCAGCAGCCACTGGTAACAGGATTAGCAGAGCGAGGTATGTAGGCGGTGCTACA
GAGTTCTTGAAGTGGTGGCCTAACTACGGCTACACTAGAAGAACAGTATTTGGTATCTGCGCTCTGCTGA
AGCCAGTTACCTTCGGAAAAAGAGTTGGTAGCTCTTGATCCGGCAAACAAACCACCGCTGGTAGCGGTGG
TTTTTTTGTTTGCAAGCAGCAGATTACGCGCAGAAAAAAAGGATCTCAAGAAGATCCTTTGATCTTTTCT
ACGGGGTCTGACGCTCAGTGGAACGAAAACTCACGTTAAGGGATTTTGGTCATGAGATTATCAAAAAGGA
TCTTCACCTAGATCCTTTTAAATTAAAAATGAAGTTTTAAATCAATCTAAAGTATATATGAGTAAACTTG
GTCTGACAGTTACCAATGCTTAATCAGTGAGGCACCTATCTCAGCGATCTGTCTATTTCGTTCATCCATA
GTTGCCTGACTCCCCGTCGTGTAGATAACTACGATACGGGAGGGCTTACCATCTGGCCCCAGTGCTGCAA
TGATACCGCGAGACCCACGCTCACCGGCTCCAGATTTATCAGCAATAAACCAGCCAGCCGGAAGGGCCGA
GCGCAGAAGTGGTCCTGCAACTTTATCCGCCTCCATCCAGTCTATTAATTGTTGCCGGGAAGCTAGAGTA
AGTAGTTCGCCAGTTAATAGTTTGCGCAACGTTGTTGCCATTGCTACAGGCATCGTGGTGTCACGCTCGT
CGTTTGGTATGGCTTCATTCAGCTCCGGTTCCCAACGATCAAGGCGAGTTACATGATCCCCCATGTTGTG
CAAAAAAGCGGTTAGCTCCTTCGGTCCTCCGATCGTTGTCAGAAGTAAGTTGGCCGCAGTGTTATCACTC
ATGGTTATGGCAGCACTGCATAATTCTCTTACTGTCATGCCATCCGTAAGATGCTTTTCTGTGACTGGTG
AGTACTCAACCAAGTCATTCTGAGAATAGTGTATGCGGCGACCGAGTTGCTCTTGCCCGGCGTCAATACG
GGATAATACCGCGCCACATAGCAGAACTTTAAAAGTGCTCATCATTGGAAAACGTTCTTCGGGGCGAAAA
CTCTCAAGGATCTTACCGCTGTTGAGATCCAGTTCGATGTAACCCACTCGTGCACCCAACTGATCTTCAG
CATCTTTTACTTTCACCAGCGTTTCTGGGTGAGCAAAAACAGGAAGGCAAAATGCCGCAAAAAAGGGAAT
AAGGGCGACACGGAAATGTTGAATACTCATACTCTTCCTTTTTCAATATTATTGAAGCATTTATCAGGGT
TATTGTCTCATGAGCGGATACATATTTGAATGTATTTAGAAAAATAAACAAATAGGGGTTCCGCGCACAT
TTCCCCGAAAAGTGCCACCTGACGTC
Features (pLannotate 1.2.2; 21 found; start..end, strand, type, name):
     28..80      -  misc_feature   bom (fragment): basis of mobility region from pBR322
    235..614     +  enhancer       CMV enhancer: human cytomegalovirus immediate early enhancer
    615..818     +  promoter       CMV promoter: human cytomegalovirus (CMV) immediate early promoter
    814..847     +  LTR            5' LTR (truncated) (fragment): truncated 5' long terminal repeat (LTR) from HIV-1
    863..881     +  promoter       T7 promoter: promoter for bacteriophage T7 RNA polymerase
   1009..3267    +  CDS            Pcsk1: NEC1_MOUSE - Also known as Att-1, Nec-1, Nec1. Experimental evidence at protein level: Swiss-Prot protein existence level 1. Involved in the processing of hormone and other protein precursors at sites comprised of pairs of basic amino acid residues. Substrates include POMC, renin, enkephalin, dynorphin, somatostatin, insulin and AGRP. From Mus musculus (Mouse).
   3368..3409    +  CDS            V5 tag: epitope tag from simian virus 5
   3465..3689    +  polyA_signal   bGH poly(A) signal: bovine growth hormone polyadenylation signal
   3693..3714    +  promoter       SV40 promoter (fragment): SV40 enhancer and early promoter
   3735..4163    +  rep_origin     f1 ori (sequence partly withheld): f1 bacteriophage origin of replication; arrow indicates direction of (+) strand synthesis
   4177..4506    +  promoter       SV40 promoter: SV40 enhancer and early promoter
   4573..5364    +  CDS            neo: KKA2_KLEPN - Also known as kan, nptII. Experimental evidence at protein level: Swiss-Prot protein existence level 1. Resistance to kanamycin, neomycin, paromomycin, ribostamycin, butirosin and gentamicin B. From Klebsiella pneumoniae.
   5390..5548    +  CDS            ble (fragment): BLE_KLEPN - Experimental evidence at protein level: Swiss-Prot protein existence level 1. Binding protein with a strong affinity to the bleomycin family of antibiotics. Binds to CL990; an antimitotic-antibiotic compound. From Klebsiella pneumoniae.
   5543..5664    +  polyA_signal   SV40 poly(A) signal: SV40 polyadenylation signal
   5737..5753    -  protein_bind   lac operator: The lac repressor binds to the lac operator to inhibit transcription in E. coli. This inhibition can be relieved by adding lactose or isopropyl-β-D-thiogalactopyranoside (IPTG). lac repressor encoded by lacI
   5761..5791    -  promoter       lac promoter: promoter for the E. coli lac operon
   5806..5827    -  protein_bind   CAP binding site: CAP binding activates transcription in the presence of cAMP. E. coli catabolite activator protein
   5840..5932    -  CDS            lacI (fragment): lac repressor; lacI; The lac repressor binds to the lac operator to inhibit transcription in E. coli. This inhibition can be relieved by adding lactose or isopropyl-β-D-thiogalactopyranoside (IPTG).
   6115..6703    -  rep_origin     ori: high-copy-number ColE1/pMB1/pBR322/pUC origin of replication
   6874..7734    -  CDS            AmpR: β-lactamase; bla; confers resistance to ampicillin, carbenicillin, and related antibiotics
   7735..7839    -  promoter       AmpR promoter: bla
