[The description below was written by a language model from this plasmid's Addgene catalogue record and pLannotate feature annotations shown in this document.]
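Description:
pcDNA3.1-mPCSK1 is a mammalian expression plasmid built on the pcDNA3.1 backbone that carries the mouse proprotein convertase subtilisin/kexin type 1 (Pcsk1, also called PC1/PC3) coding sequence. It is propagated in E. coli as a high-copy plasmid through a ColE1/pUC-type origin and selected with ampicillin via the β-lactamase gene. An f1 origin is also present, allowing single-stranded DNA production. For mammalian cells, an SV40 early promoter drives a neomycin phosphotransferase gene terminated by an SV40 polyadenylation signal, which permits G418 selection of stable transfectants.

The catalogue lists T7 as the promoter, but the feature table shows that the insert lies downstream of the human CMV immediate-early enhancer and promoter, which would drive expression in mammalian cells. The T7 promoter sits between CMV and the insert and serves for in vitro transcription or as a sequencing primer site. The Pcsk1 open reading frame, cloned between EcoRV and XhoI sites, is followed by the bovine growth hormone polyadenylation signal. A V5 epitope tag is annotated about 100 bp downstream of the coding sequence; the record does not say whether it is in frame or translated, so the protein should not be assumed to be tagged. The sequenced plasmid (7,870 nt) is somewhat longer than the stated total size of 7,689 bp. Small annotated fragments such as the HIV-1 LTR, ble and lacI pieces are probably backbone remnants or annotation artefacts.

PCSK1 is a protease that cleaves hormone and other protein precursors at paired basic residues. The construct is intended for overexpressing the mouse enzyme in cultured cells, and the associated work examined which proprotein convertases process GDF15 during its maturation.
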