Addgene plasmid #122672: pcDNA3.1-mPCSK1
Purpose: Expresses mouse PCSK1 in mammalian cells
Depositing lab: Liming Pei. Depositing organization: Children's Hospital of Philadelphia. Publication: Growth Differentiation Factor 15 Maturation Requires Proteolytic Cleavage by PCSK3, -5, and -6. Li JJ, Liu J, Lupino K, Liu X, Zhang L, Pei L. Mol Cell Biol. 2018 Oct 15;38(21). pii: MCB.00249-18. doi: 10.1128/MCB.00249-18. Print 2018 Nov 1. PubMed 30104250.
Backbone
  Vector backbone: pcDNA3.1
  Backbone size w/o insert (bp): 5428
  Total vector size (bp): 7689
  Vector type: Mammalian Expression
Growth in bacteria
  Bacterial resistance: Ampicillin, 100 μg/mL
  Growth temperature: 37°C
  Growth strain: DH5alpha
  Copy number: High Copy
Gene/Insert
  Gene/Insert name: proprotein convertase subtilisin/kexin type 1 (PCSK1)
  Species: M. musculus (mouse)
  Insert size (bp): 2261
  GenBank ID: NM_013628.2
  Entrez Gene: Pcsk1 (a.k.a. Nec-1, Nec1, PC1, PC3, Phpp-1, SPC3)
  Promoter: T7
  Cloning method: Restriction Enzyme; 5′ cloning site EcoRV (not destroyed); 3′ cloning site XhoI (not destroyed)
  Sequencing primers: 5′ GTA ATA CGA CTC ACT ATA GGG; 3′ TAG AAG GCA CAG TCG AGG
Terms and licenses: Academic/Nonprofit Terms; Industry Terms: Not Available to Industry
How to cite: pcDNA3.1-mPCSK1 was a gift from Liming Pei (Addgene plasmid # 122672 ; http://n2t.net/addgene:122672 ; RRID:Addgene_122672)
